Addgene plasmid #167217: pJBL7047
Purpose: overexpression of CadR in E. coli for cell-free cadmium sensing
Depositing lab: Julius Lucks. Depositing organization: Northwestern University.
Backbone
  Vector backbone: pJL1
  Vector type: Bacterial Expression
Growth in bacteria
  Bacterial resistance: Kanamycin, 50 μg/mL
  Growth temperature: 37°C
  Growth strain: DH5alpha
  Copy number: High Copy
Gene/Insert
  Gene/Insert name: CadR
  Species: Other
  Cloning method: Gibson Cloning
Terms and licenses: Academic/Nonprofit Terms; Industry Terms: Not Available to Industry
How to cite: pJBL7047 was a gift from Julius Lucks (Addgene plasmid # 167217 ; http://n2t.net/addgene:167217 ; RRID:Addgene_167217)
