[The description below was written by a language model from this plasmid's Addgene catalogue record and pLannotate feature annotations shown in this document.]
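Description:
pJBL7047 is a small (about 2.2 kb) bacterial expression plasmid built on the pJL1 backbone and designed to produce the regulatory protein CadR in E. coli. It replicates from a high-copy ColE1/pUC-type origin and is selected with kanamycin through an aminoglycoside phosphotransferase (KanR) gene, which sits on the opposite strand from the expression cassette.

The cassette follows a standard T7 layout: a bacteriophage T7 promoter, the efficient ribosome binding site from T7 gene 10, the open reading frame, and a T7 terminator. Expression therefore depends on T7 RNA polymerase, supplied either by a suitable host strain or in a cell-free reaction. The automated feature table does not annotate the CadR coding sequence itself, but the unannotated stretch between the RBS and the terminator is where the insert, introduced by Gibson cloning, would be expected to lie. A short fragment matching the SET1 solubility tag, derived from T7 gene 10B, is flagged just upstream of the terminator. Because it is only a partial hit, it may simply reflect phage-derived backbone sequence rather than a functional fusion tag, and the record does not clarify this. The source organism of CadR is listed only as "Other".

According to the catalogue entry, the plasmid is used to overexpress CadR in E. coli for cell-free cadmium sensing. The reporter construct that would read out the sensor's response is not part of this plasmid.
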