Features (pLannotate 1.2.2; 6 found; start..end, strand, type, name):
     17..605     +  rep_origin     ori: high-copy-number ColE1/pMB1/pBR322/pUC origin of replication
    633..651     +  promoter       T7 promoter: promoter for bacteriophage T7 RNA polymerase
    683..705     +  RBS            RBS: efficient ribosome binding site from bacteriophage T7 gene 10 (Olins and Rangwala, 1989)
   1183..1232    +  CDS            SET1 (fragment): solubility-enhancement tag derived from T7 phage gene 10B
   1240..1287    +  terminator     T7 terminator: transcription terminator for bacteriophage T7 RNA polymerase
   1305..2120    -  CDS            KanR: aminoglycoside phosphotransferase; aph(3')-Ia; confers resistance to kanamycin in bacteria or G418 (Geneticin®) in eukaryotes
>Addgene plasmid #167217 | pJBL7047 | addgene full sequence | sequence record 331011 | Addgene NGS Result
AGATCAAAGGATCTTCTTGAGATCCTTTTTTTCTGCGCGTAATCTGCTGCTTGCAAACAAAAAAACCACC
GCTACCAGCGGTGGTTTGTTTGCCGGATCAAGAGCTACCAACTCTTTTTCCGAAGGTAACTGGCTTCAGC
AGAGCGCAGATACCAAATACTGTTCTTCTAGTGTAGCCGTAGTTAGGCCACCACTTCAAGAACTCTGTAG
CACCGCCTACATACCTCGCTCTGCTAATCCTGTTACCAGTGGCTGCTGCCAGTGGCGATAAGTCGTGTCT
TACCGGGTTGGACTCAAGACGATAGTTACCGGATAAGGCGCAGCGGTCGGGCTGAACGGGGGGTTCGTGC
ACACAGCCCAGCTTGGAGCGAACGACCTACACCGAACTGAGATACCTACAGCGTGAGCTATGAGAAAGCG
CCACGCTTCCCGAAGGGAGAAAGGCGGACAGGTATCCGGTAAGCGGCAGGGTCGGAACAGGAGAGCGCAC
GAGGGAGCTTCCAGGGGGAAACGCCTGGTATCTTTATAGTCCTGTCGGGTTTCGCCACCTCTGACTTGAG
CGTCGATTTTTGTGATGCTCGTCAGGGGGGCGGAGCCTATGGAAAAACGCCAGCAACGCGATCCCGCGAA
ATTAATACGACTCACTATAGGGAGACCACAACGGTTTCCCTCTAGAAATAATTTTGTTTAACTTTAAGAA
GGAGATATACATAAAGAGGAGAAATACTAGATGAAAATCGGTGAACTTGCTAAAGCCACGGACTGTGCGG
TTGAAACTATCCGTTACTACGAGCGTGAACAGTTGCTGCCAGAGCCTGCCCGTTCAGACGGTAATTATCG
CTTATACACGCAGGCACATGTGGAACGTCTGACGTTTATTCGCAACTGCCGTACATTGGATATGACTCTT
GATGAAATCCGTTCTCTGTTGCGTTTGCGTGATTCGCCGGATGATAGCTGCGGGTCCGTGAACGCGTTAA
TTGATGAACATATTGAGCATGTGCAAGCTCGTATCGATGGACTGGTTGCGCTTCAGGAGCAACTGGTAGA
ACTTCGTCGTCGCTGCAATGCCCAAGGTGCTGAGTGTGCCATCTTACAGCAATTGGAGACGAACGGTGCT
GTTTCGGTCCCCGAAACAGAACACTCCCATGTGGGTCGCTCTCACGGCCACTAGGTCGACCGGCTGCTAA
CAAAGCCCGAAAGGAAGCTGAGTTGGCTGCTGCCACCGCTGAGCAATAACTAGCATAACCCCTTGGGGCC
TCTAAACGGGTCTTGAGGGGTTTTTTGCTGAAAGCCAATTCTGATTAGAAAAACTCATCGAGCATCAAAT
GAAACTGCAATTTATTCATATCAGGATTATCAATACCATATTTTTGAAAAAGCCGTTTCTGTAATGAAGG
AGAAAACTCACCGAGGCAGTTCCATAGGATGGCAAGATCCTGGTATCGGTCTGCGATTCCGACTCGTCCA
ACATCAATACAACCTATTAATTTCCCCTCGTCAAAAATAAGGTTATCAAGTGAGAAATCACCATGAGTGA
CGACTGAATCCGGTGAGAATGGCAAAAGCTTATGCATTTCTTTCCAGACTTGTTCAACAGGCCAGCCATT
ACGCTCGTCATCAAAATCACTCGCATCAACCAAACCGTTATTCATTCGTGATTGCGCCTGAGCGAGACGA
AATACGCGATCGCTGTTAAAAGGACAATTACAAACAGGAATCGAATGCAACCGGCGCAGGAACACTGCCA
GCGCATCAACAATATTTTCACCTGAATCAGGATATTCTTCTAATACCTGGAATGCTGTTTTCCCGGGGAT
CGCAGTGGTGAGTAACCATGCATCATCAGGAGTACGGATAAAATGCTTGATGGTCGGAAGAGGCATAAAT
TCCGTCAGCCAGTTTAGTCTGACCATCTCATCTGTAACATCATTGGCAACGCTACCTTTGCCATGTTTCA
GAAACAACTCTGGCGCATCGGGCTTCCCATACAATCGATAGATTGTCGCACCTGATTGCCCGACATTATC
GCGAGCCCATTTATACCCATATAAATCAGCATCCATGTTGGAATTTAATCGCGGCTTCGAGCAAGACGTT
TCCCGTTGAATATGGCTCATAACACCCCTTGTATTACTGTTTATGTAAGCAGACAGTTTTATTGTTCATG
ATGATATATTTTTATCTTGTGCAATGTAACATCAGAGATTTTGAGACACAACGTG
